>Addgene plasmid #174536 | pKSB- PUb-GFPsv40 GGGG AAGA | addgene full sequence | sequence record 343240 | Addgene NGS Result
CTAAATTGTAAGCGTTAATATTTTGTTAAAATTCGCGTTAAATTTTTGTTAAATCAGCTCATTTTTTAAC
CAATAGGCCGAAATCGGCAAAATCCCTTATAAATCAAAAGAATAGACCGAGATAGGGT
[37 nt withheld, positions 129-165]
AAAGAACGTGGACTCCAACGTCAAAGG
[49 nt withheld, positions 193-241]
T
[91 nt withheld, positions 243-333]
G
[124 nt withheld, positions 335-458]
CCCATTCGCCATTCAGGCTGCGCAACTGTTGGGAAGGGCGATCGGTGCGGGCCTCTTCGCTATTACGCCA
GCTGGCGAAAGGGGGATGTGCTGCAAGGCGATTAAGTTGGGTAACGCCAGGGTTTTCCCAGTCACGACGT
TGTAAAACGACGGCCAGTGAATTGTAATACGACTCACTATAGGGCGAATTGGAGCTCCACCGCGGTGGCG
GCCGCTCTAGAACTAGTGGATCCCCCGGGCTGCAGGAATTCGATGGTCTCAGGGGATCTTTACATGTAGC
TTGTGCATTGAATCCAATTATAATTTGCCTTGGCACCAGCTGAGCCAGACAAGAAAGAAAGCTTCCCAGA
AGTATATCGATTTAGAAGGGTTGACGTCACTTTGCTGACTGCACTAATACAGCAAATGATACAATTAGAA
TGATTCAAGTGAAATTCCCAAATTACTGCTTTGTCTCTGGATTTGGTTATCAGATTACATTCGAAGCTAA
GAATAGCTACCGAAATTGTCGATCAAATCAGGAAATCCTTTCTCTATCGAAAAAGGCATTCGCACATCTT
TCTCTGTATGCCATATACACGAATGGTAGGTACATTGACGTCTTTGCCAGAAGTTGAACTGCATCGTTCA
AGGTACAGAATGAACGACTAACAGACACAAGCACGTTTTGCTGTCCATTCAGACACAGGGATGGTACCCA
TAGTCGATCGATTTAGAGCCATCCAACCGAACAGAGGTATATGTATGAATGGATTGCAGAAATTTTCTAG
AAGTACAACCACCACTACGGCAGTGTCTATAAAACGCCCCTGCAAAGGCAAAACCAGCTCAATCGAATAC
GTTTCCTAGTGGAGTGAACATTACGCGGTCCAAGTAAGCAGTGCCAGTGCAAGTGAAGTGAAGTCTCTAG
TGAAAAAGAGTGATCCAATTAGCCAGAGGAGAAAATTTCAGAGTGAACAAAGCTTTGTTCAAAGGACAAT
TACTATTAAATTTGTGAAAGTGCATTTCGGTGAAGGGAATCTTCTAGTGAAGGTAGGTAAATTAAATGAT
GAAATTATAGCTATGAGCGAAAACTAGTTTGGTGAATGATTCCTTTGTCTTTGAATGAGCAAACTATTTT
CCAAGATGGCGACTATTGAGCTTTGAGTGATTAGTGAAAATTTGCAACGCAGTTTCATCATCATTGATAA
AACCCAATTGTGATTCACGGCGATAATCATATTTCGTTGAATCATCGCTGCTAATTGAATTAAATTTCTA
GAGCAAGCGCGAATTCGCCATATTTCTAAAATTAAATATTGTGGTGATAATTACCCATTAAGGTAATATT
AACACATATCGAGAAAAACCTTGAGGAAATCGTGAAAACTTGAAGATACGCAATTTCCAAACTACGTAGT
TCAAAGTCGAAAACAAGTTAATTTTTCACTAAAAAGTAGGGCGTTGTTGTGACGTCATCACCTTCAAGTG
TATATTTTTCACTTGGCCTGCGACTGCAAACGCAGACAAAGCAAAACAAGTTTAAAACCTGTCGTGTCGT
GCTCGAAGCCAAAGGCAATGAATCAATATCAAATGAGAGTTTGCATTTCACAACCAATTACTGAAGCGTT
TCCTCGTTTCTTTTTCTGCTCAACAGAGATTTCAACAATGGTGAGCAAGGGCGAGGAGCTGTTCACCGGG
GTGGTGCCCATCCTGGTCGAGCTGGACGGCGACGTAAACGGCCACAAGTTCAGCGTGTCCGGCGAGGGCG
AGGGCGATGCCACCTACGGCAAGCTGACCCTGAAGTTCATCTGCACCACCGGCAAGCTGCCCGTGCCCTG
GCCCACCCTCGTGACCACCCTGACCTACGGCGTGCAGTGCTTCAGCCGCTACCCCGACCACATGAAGCAG
CACGACTTCTTCAAGTCCGCCATGCCCGAAGGCTACGTCCAGGAGCGCACCATCTTCTTCAAGGACGACG
GCAACTACAAGACCCGCGCCGAGGTGAAGTTCGAGGGCGACACCCTGGTGAACCGCATCGAGCTGAAGGG
CATCGACTTCAAGGAGGACGGCAACATCCTGGGGCACAAGCTGGAGTACAACTACAACAGCCACAACGTC
TATATCATGGCCGACAAGCAGAAGAACGGCATCAAGGTGAACTTCAAGATCCGCCACAACATCGAGGACG
GCAGCGTGCAGCTCGCCGACCACTACCAGCAGAACACCCCCATCGGCGACGGCCCCGTGCTGCTGCCCGA
CAACCACTACCTGAGCACCCAGTCCGCCCTGAGCAAAGACCCCAACGAGAAGCGCGATCACATGGTCCTG
CTGGAGTTCGTGACCGCCGCCGGGATCACTCTCGGCATGGACGAGCTGTACAAGTAAAGCGGCCGCGACT
CTAGATCAAATCAGCCATACCACATTTGTAGAGGTTTTACTTGCTTTAAAAAACCTCCCACACCTCCCCC
TGAACCTGAAACATAAAATGAATGCAATTGTTGTTGTTAACTTGTTTATTGCAGCTTATAATGGTTACAA
ATAAAGCAATAGCATCACAAATTTCACAAATAAAGCATTTTTTTCACTGCATTCTAGTTGTGGTTTGTCC
AAACTCATCAATGTATCTTAAAGATGAGACCATCAAGCTTATCGATACCGTCGACCTCGAGGGGGGGCCC
GGTACCAGCTTTTGTTCCCTTTAGTGAGGGTTAATTTCGAGCTTGGCGTAATCATGGTCATAGCTGTTTC
CTGTGTGAAATTGTTATCCGCTCACAATTCCACACAACATACGAGCCGGAAGCATAAAGTGTAAAGCCTG
GGGTGCCTAATGAGTGAGCTAACTCACATTAATTGCGTTGCGCTCACTGCCCGCTTTCCAGTCGGGAAAC
CTGTCGTGCCAGCTGCATTAATGAATCGGCCAACGCGCGGGGAGAGGCGGTTTGCGTATTGGGCGCTCTT
CCGCTTCCTCGCTCACTGACTCGCTGCGCTCGGTCGTTCGGCTGCGGCGAGCGGTATCAGCTCACTCAAA
GGCGGTAATACGGTTATCCACAGAATCAGGGGATAACGCAGGAAAGAACATGTGAGCAAAAGGCCAGCAA
AAGGCCAGGAACCGTAAAAAGGCCGCGTTGCTGGCGTTTTTCCATAGGCTCCGCCCCCCTGACGAGCATC
ACAAAAATCGACGCTCAAGTCAGAGGTGGCGAAACCCGACAGGACTATAAAGATACCAGGCGTTTCCCCC
TGGAAGCTCCCTCGTGCGCTCTCCTGTTCCGACCCTGCCGCTTACCGGATACCTGTCCGCCTTTCTCCCT
TCGGGAAGCGTGGCGCTTTCTCATAGCTCACGCTGTAGGTATCTCAGTTCGGTGTAGGTCGTTCGCTCCA
AGCTGGGCTGTGTGCACGAACCCCCCGTTCAGCCCGACCGCTGCGCCTTATCCGGTAACTATCGTCTTGA
GTCCAACCCGGTAAGACACGACTTATCGCCACTGGCAGCAGCCACTGGTAACAGGATTAGCAGAGCGAGG
TATGTAGGCGGTGCTACAGAGTTCTTGAAGTGGTGGCCTAACTACGGCTACACTAGAAGAACAGTATTTG
GTATCTGCGCTCTGCTGAAGCCAGTTACCTTCGGAAAAAGAGTTGGTAGCTCTTGATCCGGCAAACAAAC
CACCGCTGGTAGCGGTGGTTTTTTTGTTTGCAAGCAGCAGATTACGCGCAGAAAAAAAGGATCTCAAGAA
GATCCTTTGATCTTTTCTACGGGGTCTGACGCTCAGTGGAACGAAAACTCACGTTAAGGGATTTTGGTCA
TGAGATTATCAAAAAGGATCTTCACCTAGATCCTTTTAAATTAAAAATGAAGTTTTAAATCAATCTAAAG
TATATATGAGTAAACTTGGTCTGACAGTTACCAATGCTTAATCAGTGAGGCACCTATCTCAGCGATCTGT
CTATTTCGTTCATCCATAGTTGCCTGACTCCCCGTCGTGTAGATAACTACGATACGGGAGGGCTTACCAT
CTGGCCCCAGTGCTGCAATGATACCGCGAGATCCACGCTCACCGGCTCCAGATTTATCAGCAATAAACCA
GCCAGCCGGAAGGGCCGAGCGCAGAAGTGGTCCTGCAACTTTATCCGCCTCCATCCAGTCTATTAATTGT
TGCCGGGAAGCTAGAGTAAGTAGTTCGCCAGTTAATAGTTTGCGCAACGTTGTTGCCATTGCTACAGGCA
TCGTGGTGTCACGCTCGTCGTTTGGTATGGCTTCATTCAGCTCCGGTTCCCAACGATCAAGGCGAGTTAC
ATGATCCCCCATGTTGTGCAAAAAAGCGGTTAGCTCCTTCGGTCCTCCGATCGTTGTCAGAAGTAAGTTG
GCCGCAGTGTTATCACTCATGGTTATGGCAGCACTGCATAATTCTCTTACTGTCATGCCATCCGTAAGAT
GCTTTTCTGTGACTGGTGAGTACTCAACCAAGTCATTCTGAGAATAGTGTATGCGGCGACCGAGTTGCTC
TTGCCCGGCGTCAATACGGGATAATACCGCGCCACATAGCAGAACTTTAAAAGTGCTCATCATTGGAAAA
CGTTCTTCGGGGCGAAAACTCTCAAGGATCTTACCGCTGTTGAGATCCAGTTCGATGTAACCCACTCGTG
CACCCAACTGATCTTCAGCATCTTTTACTTTCACCAGCGTTTCTGGGTGAGCAAAAACAGGAAGGCAAAA
TGCCGCAAAAAAGGGAATAAGGGCGACACGGAAATGTTGAATACTCATACTCTTCCTTTTTCAATATTAT
TGAAGCATTTATCAGGGTTATTGTCTCATGAGCGGATACATATTTGAATGTATTTAGAAAAATAAACAAA
TAGGGGTTCCGCGCACATTTCCCCGAAAAGTGCCAC
Features (pLannotate 1.2.2; 16 found; start..end, strand, type, name):
     30..458     -  rep_origin     f1 ori (sequence partly withheld): f1 bacteriophage origin of replication; arrow indicates direction of (+) strand synthesis
    463..620     -  CDS            lacZα (fragment): LacZα fragment of β-galactosidase; lacZ fragment
    623..641     +  promoter       T7 promoter: promoter for bacteriophage T7 RNA polymerase
    650..712     +  misc_feature   MCS (fragment): pBluescript multiple cloning site
   2106..2825    +  CDS            EGFP: the original enhanced GFP (Yang et al., 1996) mammalian codon-optimized
   2847..2924    +  CDS            large T antigen (fragment): large T antigen from SV40 (simian virus 40)
   2947..3068    +  polyA_signal   SV40 poly(A) signal: SV40 polyadenylation signal
   3080..3124    +  misc_feature   MCS (fragment): pBluescript multiple cloning site
   3136..3154    -  promoter       T3 promoter: promoter for bacteriophage T3 RNA polymerase
   3199..3215    -  protein_bind   lac operator: The lac repressor binds to the lac operator to inhibit transcription in E. coli. This inhibition can be relieved by adding lactose or isopropyl-β-D-thiogalactopyranoside (IPTG). lac repressor encoded by lacI
   3223..3253    -  promoter       lac promoter: promoter for the E. coli lac operon
   3268..3289    -  protein_bind   CAP binding site: CAP binding activates transcription in the presence of cAMP. E. coli catabolite activator protein
   3302..3394    -  CDS            lacI (fragment): lac repressor; lacI; The lac repressor binds to the lac operator to inhibit transcription in E. coli. This inhibition can be relieved by adding lactose or isopropyl-β-D-thiogalactopyranoside (IPTG).
   3577..4165    -  rep_origin     ori: high-copy-number ColE1/pMB1/pBR322/pUC origin of replication
   4336..5196    -  CDS            AmpR: β-lactamase; bla; confers resistance to ampicillin, carbenicillin, and related antibiotics
   5197..5301    -  promoter       AmpR promoter: bla
