[The description below was written by a language model from this plasmid's Addgene catalogue record and pLannotate feature annotations shown in this document.]
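Description:
pKSB- PUb-GFPsv40 GGGG AAGA is a high-copy, pBluescript-type cloning plasmid that carries a modular fluorescence marker cassette intended for gene knock-in work in mosquitoes. The pKSB- backbone provides a ColE1/pUC origin for replication in E. coli, an ampicillin resistance gene (β-lactamase with its own promoter) for selection, and an f1 phage origin. The remnants of the lacZα region, lac promoter/operator and flanking T7 and T3 promoters reflect its Bluescript ancestry. The insert sits between the two halves of the interrupted multiple cloning site and can be read with standard M13 primers. The catalogue gives a total size of 5,250 bp, while the sequenced record is slightly longer at 5,324 nt.

The payload is a synthetic cassette of about 2.3 kb in which the Aedes aegypti Polyubiquitin (PUb) promoter drives EGFP, followed by SV40-derived 3′ sequence that includes a short large T antigen fragment and the SV40 polyadenylation signal. The automated annotation does not label the promoter itself, but the unannotated stretch of roughly 1.4 kb upstream of EGFP is where it would be expected to lie. The PUb promoter is generally used for broad, strong expression in mosquito tissues, so the cassette acts as a visible marker for identifying transgenic individuals. The insert is described as a BsaI cassette. The "GGGG AAGA" in the name most likely denotes the four-nucleotide overhangs released on BsaI digestion, which would allow directional Golden Gate-style assembly with other modules, although the record does not say this explicitly. The plasmid therefore appears to serve as a building block for assembling knock-in donor or transgenesis constructs rather than as a finished delivery vector.
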