Addgene plasmid #174536: pKSB- PUb-GFPsv40 GGGG AAGA
Purpose: PUb-GFP fluorescence marker cassette for gene knock-in in mosquitoes
Depositing lab: Eric Marois. Depositing organization: CNRS UPR 9022, INSERM U1257, Réponse immunitaire chez le moustique anophèle vecteur du paludisme.
Backbone
  Vector backbone: pKSB-
  Backbone size w/o insert (bp): 2961
  Total vector size (bp): 5250
  Vector type: Insect Expression
Growth in bacteria
  Bacterial resistance: Ampicillin, 100 μg/mL
  Growth temperature: 37°C
  Growth strain: DH5alpha
  Copy number: High Copy
Gene/Insert
  Gene/Insert name: PUb-GFP-SV40 BsaI cassette
  Species: Synthetic
  Insert size (bp): 2297
  Promoter: Aedes aegypti Polyubiquitin
  Cloning method: Ligation Independent Cloning
  Sequencing primers: 5′ M13F; 3′ M13R
Terms and licenses: Academic/Nonprofit Terms; Industry Terms: Not Available to Industry
How to cite: pKSB- PUb-GFPsv40 GGGG AAGA was a gift from Eric Marois (Addgene plasmid # 174536 ; http://n2t.net/addgene:174536 ; RRID:Addgene_174536)
